Addgene plasmid #43039: I-CATA
Depositing lab: Chad Cowan & Kiran Musunuru. Depositing organization: Harvard University. Publication: A TALEN Genome-Editing System for Generating Human Stem Cell-Based Disease Models. Ding Q, Lee YK, Schaefer EA, Peters DT, Veres A, Kim K, Kuperwasser N, Motola DL, Meissner TB, Hendriks WT, Trevisan M, Gupta RM, Moisan A, Banks E, Friesen M, Schinzel RT, Xia F, Tang A, Xia Y, Figueroa E, Wann A, Ahfeldt T, Daheron L, Zhang F, Rubin LL, Peng LF, Chung RT, Musunuru K, Cowan CA. Cell Stem Cell. 2012 Dec 12. pii: S1934-5909(12)00645-5. doi: 10.1016/j.stem.2012.11.011. PubMed 23246482.
Backbone
  Vector backbone: pCRII-TOPO
  Backbone manufacturer: Invitrogen
  Backbone size w/o insert (bp): 3973
  Vector type: Bacterial Cloning
Growth in bacteria
  Bacterial resistance: Ampicillin and Kanamycin, 100 & 50 μg/mL
  Growth temperature: 37°C
  Growth strain: Top10
  Copy number: High Copy
Gene/Insert
  Gene/Insert name: I-CATA
  Species: Synthetic
  Insert size (bp): 424
  Cloning method: TOPO Cloning
  Sequencing primers: 5′ T7; 3′ M13-rev
Terms and licenses: Academic/Nonprofit Terms; Industry Terms: Not Available to Industry
How to cite: I-CATA was a gift from Chad Cowan & Kiran Musunuru (Addgene plasmid # 43039 ; http://n2t.net/addgene:43039 ; RRID:Addgene_43039)
