[The description below was written by a language model from this plasmid's Addgene catalogue record.]
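Description:
I-CATA is a bacterial cloning plasmid built on the commercial pCRII-TOPO backbone (about 4.0 kb without insert), carrying a 424 bp synthetic insert introduced by TOPO cloning. It is a high-copy plasmid propagated in E. coli and selectable with both ampicillin and kanamycin, reflecting the two resistance markers carried by this backbone. The record lists T7 and M13-reverse as sequencing primers flanking the insert, consistent with the standard primer sites on either side of the TOPO cloning site. No feature table is provided, so individual elements such as the origin of replication are not documented here beyond what the backbone name implies.

The record describes the insert only by its name and as synthetic; its exact composition is not stated. The plasmid was deposited in connection with a TALEN genome-editing system developed for generating human stem cell-based disease models. In that context, and given the insert size, the name plausibly denotes a pre-assembled block of four TALE repeat modules recognising the bases C, A, T and A, with the "I" prefix perhaps indicating its position in an ordered assembly. This interpretation is an inference from the name rather than something the record confirms. There is no indication of a eukaryotic promoter, reporter or expression cassette, so the construct is best understood as a storage and source plasmid, one component of a library from which pieces are taken to build full-length TALEN arrays in a separate destination vector, rather than something delivered to cells directly.
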