>Addgene plasmid #43039 | I-CATA | depositor partial sequence | sequence record 58304 | I-CATA sequence 424 bps
CGTCTCCTGACCCCAGAGCAGGTCGTGGCGATCGCAAGCCACGACGGAGGAAAGCAAGCCTTGGAAACAG
TACAGAGGCTGTTGCCTGTGCTGTGCCAAGCGCACGGACTCACCCCAGAGCAGGTCGTGGCAATCGCCTC
CAACATTGGCGGGAAACAGGCACTCGAGACTGTCCAGCGCCTGCTTCCCGTGCTGTGCCAAGCGCACGGC
CTCACCCCAGAGCAGGTCGTGGCCATTGCCTCGAATGGAGGGGGCAAACAGGCGTTGGAAACCGTACAAC
GATTGCTGCCGGTGCTGTGCCAAGCGCACGGATTAACCCCAGAGCAGGTCGTGGCAATCGCCTCCAACAT
TGGCGGGAAACAGGCACTCGAGACTGTCCAGCGCCTGCTTCCCGTGCTGTGCCAAGCGCACGGCTTAAGA
GACG
