>Addgene plasmid #43039 | I-CATA | addgene partial sequence | sequence record 59923 | M13-F20 5'-TGTAAAACGACGGCCAGT-3'
CTATAGGGCGAATTGGGCCCTCTAGATGCATGCTCGAGCGGCCGCCAGTGTGATGGATATCTGCAGAATT
CGCCCTTATATAGATGCCGTCCTAGCGCGTCTCCTGACCCCAGAGCAGGTCGTGGCGATCGCAAGCCACG
ACGGAGGAAAGCAAGCCTTGGAAACAGTACAGAGGCTGTTGCCTGTGCTGTGCCAAGCGCACGGACTCAC
CCCAGAGCAGGTCGTGGCAATCGCCTCCAACATTGGCGGGAAACAGGCACTCGAGACTGTCCAGCGCCTG
CTTCCCGTGCTGTGCCAAGCGCACGGCCTCACCCCAGAGCAGGTCGTGGCCATTGCCTCGAATGGAGGGG
GCAAACAGGCGTTGGAAACCGTACAACGATTGCTGCCGGTGCTGTGCCAAGCGCACGGATTAACCCCAGA
GCAGGTCGTGGCAATCGCCTCCAACATTGGCGGGAAACAGGCACTCGAGACTGTCCAGCGCCTGCTTCCC
GTGCTGTGCCAAGCGCACGGCTTAAGAGACGTGGGCACAGGAAAGATACTTAAGGGCGAATTCCAGCACA
CTGGCGGCCGTTACTAGTGGATCCGAGCTCGGTACCAAGCTTGATGCATAGCTTGAGTATTCTATAGTGT
CACCTAAATAGCTTGGCGTAATCATGGTCATAGCTGTTTCCTGTGTGAAATTGTTATCCGCTCACAATTC
CACACAACATACGAGCCGGAAGCATAAAGTGTAAAGCCTGGGGTGCCTAATGAGTGAGCTAACTCACATT
AATTGCGTTGCGCTCACTGCCCGCTTTCCAGTCGGGAAACCTGTCGTGCCAGCTGCATTAATGAATCGGC
CAACGCGCGGGGAGAGGCGGTTTGCGTATTGGGCGCTCTTCCGCTTCCTCGCTCACT
